Addgene plasmid #172795: pLBC0150
Purpose: Level 0 module containing NT2_TurboID
Depositing lab: Benjamin Field. Depositing organization: CNRS DR12, Delegation Provence et Corse. Publication: MoBiFC: development of a modular bimolecular fluorescence complementation toolkit for the analysis of chloroplast protein-protein interactions. Velay F, Soula M, Mehrez M, Belbachir C, D'Alessandro S, Laloi C, Crete P, Field B. Plant Methods. 2022 May 26;18(1):69. doi: 10.1186/s13007-022-00902-1. PubMed 35619173.
Backbone
  Vector backbone: pAGM41258
  Backbone manufacturer: Engler et al. 2014
  Vector type: Synthetic Biology
Growth in bacteria
  Bacterial resistance: Spectinomycin, 50 μg/mL
  Growth temperature: 37°C
  Growth strain: DH5alpha
  Copy number: High Copy
Gene/Insert
  Gene/Insert name: TurboID with 3XHA tag
  Species: Escherichia coli
  Mutation: no
  Cloning method: Restriction Enzyme; 5′ cloning site Unknown (unknown if destroyed)
Terms and licenses: Academic/Nonprofit Terms; Industry Terms: Not Available to Industry
Depositor comments: Please visit https://www.biorxiv.org/content/10.1101/2021.03.01.433373v1 for bioRxiv preprint.
How to cite: pLBC0150 was a gift from Benjamin Field (Addgene plasmid # 172795 ; http://n2t.net/addgene:172795 ; RRID:Addgene_172795)
