[The description below was written by a language model from this plasmid's Addgene catalogue record and pLannotate feature annotations shown in this document.]
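Description:
pLBC0150 is a small (about 3.3 kb) Level 0 module plasmid for modular, hierarchical DNA assembly, built in the pAGM41258 backbone and catalogued as a synthetic biology vector. It is maintained in E. coli at high copy through a ColE1/pUC-type origin and selected with spectinomycin. Resistance comes from an aadA streptomycin/spectinomycin adenylyltransferase gene. The short integrase and gentamicin acetyltransferase fragments annotated just upstream of aadA are most likely remnants of the integron context from which the resistance cassette was taken, and an AmpR (bla) promoter lies ahead of this region. A brief lacI fragment next to the insert also looks like a backbone remnant rather than a functional element.

The payload is a single promoterless coding part, TurboID followed by a 3xHA epitope tag. The annotation software labels the open reading frame as E. coli birA because TurboID is an engineered, highly active variant of the BirA biotin ligase used for proximity-dependent biotinylation. The three tandem HA epitopes sit immediately downstream and allow immunodetection of the fusion. The "NT2" in the stated purpose suggests the part occupies an N-terminal tag position in the assembly syntax, though the record does not define this or list the flanking type IIS sites or overhangs.

No promoter or terminator for expression in a final host is present, as expected for a Level 0 part, which is meant to be combined with other modules into a complete transcription unit. The plasmid was deposited with a toolkit for analysing chloroplast protein-protein interactions in plants, where a module of this kind could supply a proximity-labelling tag alongside the fluorescence complementation parts.
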