Features (pLannotate 1.2.2; 8 found; start..end, strand, type, name):
    122..226     +  promoter       AmpR promoter: bla
    217..297     -  CDS            int (fragment): INT2_ECOLX - Protein inferred from homology: Swiss-Prot protein existence level 3. Putative integrase believed to be involved in the insertion of antibiotic resistance genes into plasmids and transposons. From Escherichia coli.
    385..441     +  CDS            GmR (fragment): gentamycin acetyltransferase; aacC1; confers resistance to gentamycin
    448..1236    +  CDS            aadA: S3AD_ECOLX - Experimental evidence at protein level: Swiss-Prot protein existence level 1. Mediates bacterial resistance to the antibiotics streptomycin and spectinomycin. From Escherichia coli.
   1410..1998    +  rep_origin     ori: high-copy-number ColE1/pMB1/pBR322/pUC origin of replication
   2181..2230    +  CDS            lacI (fragment): lac repressor; lacI; The lac repressor binds to the lac operator to inhibit transcription in E. coli. This inhibition can be relieved by adding lactose or isopropyl-β-D-thiogalactopyranoside (IPTG).
   2265..3221    +  CDS            birA: BIRA_ECOLI - Also known as bioR, dhbB. Experimental evidence at protein level: Swiss-Prot protein existence level 1. Acts both as a biotin--[acetyl-CoA-carboxylase] ligase and a biotin-operon repressor. In the presence of ATP, BirA activates biotin to form the BirA-biotinyl-5'-adenylate (BirA-bio-5'-AMP or holoBirA) complex. HoloBirA can either transfer the biotinyl moiety to the biotin carboxyl carrier protein (BCCP) subunit of acetyl-CoA carboxylase, or bind to the biotin operator site and inhibit transcription of the operon. From Escherichia coli (strain K12).
   3228..3317    +  CDS            3xHA: three tandem HA epitope tags
>Addgene plasmid #172795 | pLBC0150 | addgene full sequence | sequence record 346338 | Addgene NGS Result
TGAGACCACGAAGTGGCTCTTCAGTGGACGAAAGGGCCTCGTGATACGCCTATTTTTATAGGTTAATGTC
ATGATAATAATGGTTTCTTAGACGTCAGGTGGCACTTTTCGGGGAAATGTGCGCGGAACCCCTATTTGTT
TATTTTTCTAAATACATTCAAATATGTATCCGCTCATGAGACAATAACCCTGATAAATGCTTCAATAATA
TTGAAAAAGGAAGAGTATGCGCTCACGCAACTGGTCCAGAACCTTGACCGAACGCAGCGGTGGTAACGGC
GCAGTGGCGGTTTTCATGGCTTGTTATGACTGTTTTTTTTTGGGGTACAGTCTATGCCTCGGGCATCCAA
GCAGCAAGCGCGTTACGCCGTGGGTCGATGTTTGATGTTATGGAGCAGCAACGATGTTACGCAGCAGGGC
AGTCGCCCTAAAACAAAGTTAAACATCATGAGGGAAGCGGTGATCGCCGAAGTATCGACTCAACTATCAG
AGGTAGTTGGCGTCATCGAGCGCCATCTCGAACCGACGTTGCTGGCCGTACATTTGTACGGCTCCGCAGT
GGATGGCGGCCTGAAGCCACACAGCGATATTGATTTGCTGGTTACGGTGACCGTAAGGCTTGATGAAACA
ACGCGGCGAGCTTTGATCAACGACCTTTTGGAAACTTCGGCTTCCCCTGGAGAGAGCGAGATTCTCCGCG
CTGTAGAAGTCACCATTGTTGTGCACGACGACATCATTCCGTGGCGTTATCCAGCTAAGCGCGAACTGCA
ATTTGGAGAATGGCAGCGCAATGACATTCTTGCAGGTATCTTCGAGCCAGCCACGATCGACATTGATCTG
GCTATCTTGCTGACAAAAGCAAGAGAACATAGCGTTGCCTTGGTAGGTCCAGCGGCGGAGGAACTCTTTG
ATCCGGTTCCTGAACAGGATCTATTTGAGGCGCTAAATGAAACCTTAACGCTATGGAACTCGCCGCCCGA
CTGGGCTGGCGATGAGCGAAATGTAGTGCTTACGTTGTCCCGCATTTGGTACAGCGCAGTAACCGGCAAA
ATCGCGCCGAAGGATGTCGCTGCCGACTGGGCAATGGAGCGCCTGCCGGCCCAGTATCAGCCCGTCATAC
TTGAAGCTAGACAGGCTTATCTTGGACAAGAAGAAGATCGCTTGGCCTCGCGCGCAGATCAGTTGGAAGA
ATTTGTCCATTACGTAAAAGGCGAGATCACCAAGGTAGTCGGCAAATAACTGTCAGACCAAGTTTACTCA
TATATACTTTAGATTGATTTAAAACTTCATTTTTAATTTAAAAGGATCTAGGTGAAGATCCTTTTTGATA
ATCTCATGACCAAAATCCCTTAACGTGAGTTTTCGTTCCACTGAGCGTCAGACCCCGTAGAAAAGATCAA
AGGATCTTCTTGAGATCCTTTTTTTCTGCGCGTAATCTGCTGCTTGCAAACAAAAAAACCACCGCTACCA
GCGGTGGTTTGTTTGCCGGATCAAGAGCTACCAACTCTTTTTCCGAAGGTAACTGGCTTCAGCAGAGCGC
AGATACCAAATACTGTTCTTCTAGTGTAGCCGTAGTTAGGCCACCACTTCAAGAACTCTGTAGCACCGCC
TACATACCTCGCTCTGCTAATCCTGTTACCAGTGGCTGCTGCCAGTGGCGATAAGTCGTGTCTTACCGGG
TTGGACTCAAGACGATAGTTACCGGATAAGGCGCAGCGGTCGGGCTGAACGGGGGGTTCGTGCACACAGC
CCAGCTTGGAGCGAACGACCTACACCGAACTGAGATACCTACAGCGTGAGCTATGAGAAAGCGCCACGCT
TCCCGAAGGGAGAAAGGCGGACAGGTATCCGGTAAGCGGCAGGGTCGGAACAGGAGAGCGCACGAGGGAG
CTTCCAGGGGGAAACGCCTGGTATCTTTATAGTCCTGTCGGGTTTCGCCACCTCTGACTTGAGCGTCGAT
TTTTGTGATGCTCGTCAGGGGGGCGGAGCCTATGGAAAAACGCCAGCAACGCGGCCTTTTTACGGTTCCT
GGCCTTTTGCTGGCCTTTTGCTCACATGTTCTTTCCTGCGTTATCCCCTGATTCTGTGGATAACCGTATT
ACCGCCTTTGAGTGAGCTGATACCGCTCGCCGCAGCCGAACGACCGAGCGCAGCGAGTCAGTGAGCGAGG
AAGCGGAAGAGCGCCCAATACGCAAACCGCCTCTCCCCGCGCGTTGGCCGATTCATTAATCACTCTGTGG
TCTCAAATGGGAGGTTCGGCTTCTAAGGATAATACTGTTCCTTTGAAGTTGATTGCTTTGTTGGCTAATG
GAGAATTTCATTCTGGAGAACAATTGGGAGAAACTTTGGGAATGTCTAGAGCTGCTATTAATAAGCATAT
TCAAACTTTGAGAGATTGGGGAGTTGATGTTTTTACTGTTCCTGGAAAGGGATATTCTTTGCCTGAACCT
ATTCCTTTGTTGAATGCTAAGCAAATTTTGGGACAATTGGATGGAGGATCTGTTGCTGTTTTGCCTGTTG
TTGATTCTACTAATCAATATTTGTTGGATAGAATTGGAGAATTGAAGTCTGGAGATGCTTGTATTGCTGA
ATATCAACAAGCTGGAAGAGGATCTAGAGGAAGAAAGTGGTTTTCTCCTTTTGGAGCTAATTTGTATTTG
TCTATGTTTTGGAGATTGAAGAGAGGACCTGCTGCTATTGGATTGGGACCTGTTATTGGAATTGTTATGG
CTGAAGCTTTGAGAAAGTTGGGAGCTGATAAGGTTAGAGTTAAGTGGCCTAATGATTTGTATTTGCAAGA
TAGAAAGTTGGCTGGAATTTTGGTTGAATTGGCTGGAATTACTGGAGATGCTGCTCAAATTGTTATTGGA
GCTGGAATTAATGTTGCTATGAGAAGAGTTGAAGAATCTGTTGTTAATCAAGGATGGATTACTTTGCAAG
AAGCTGGAATTAATTTGGATAGAAATACTTTGGCTGCTACTTTGATTAGAGAATTGAGAGCTGCTTTGGA
ATTGTTTGAACAAGAAGGATTGGCTCCTTATTTGCCTAGATGGGAAAAGTTGGATAATTTTATTAATAGA
CCTGTTAAGTTGATTATTGGAGATAAGGAAATTTTTGGAATTTCTAGAGGAATTGATAAGCAAGGAGCTT
TGTTGTTGGAACAAGATGGAGTTATTAAGCCTTGGATGGGAGGAGAAATTTCTTTGAGATCTGCTGAAAA
GTTGCAATACCCATACGATGTTCCTGACTATGCGGGCTATCCCTATGACGTCCCGGACTATGCAGGATCC
TATCCATATGACGTTCCAGATTACGCTGCTGGAGGT
